>Addgene plasmid #144775 | TFORF3299 | addgene full sequence | sequence record 404375 | Addgene NGS Result
TTAATGTAGTCTTATGCAATACTCTTGTAGTCTTGCAACATGGTAACGATGAGTTAGCAACATGCCTTAC
AAGGAGAGAAAAAGCACCGTGCATGCCGATTGGTGGAAGTAAGGTGGTACGATCGTGCCTTATTAGGAAG
GCAACAGACGGGTCTGACATGGATTGGACGAACCACTGAATTGCCGCATTGCAGAGATATTGTATTTAAG
TGCCTAGCTCGATACATAAACGGGTCTCTCTGGTTAGACCAGATCTGAGCCTGGGAGCTCTCTGGCTAAC
TAGGGAACCCACTGCTTAAGCCTCAATAAAGCTTGCCTTGAGTGCTTCAAGTAGTGTGTGCCCGTCTGTT
GTGTGACTCTGGTAACTAGAGATCCCTCAGACCCTTTTAGTCAGTGTGGAAAATCTCTAGCAGTGGCGCC
CGAACAGGGACTTGAAAGCGAAAGGGAAACCAGAGGAGCTCTCTCGACGCAGGACTCGGCTTGCTGAAGC
GCGCACGGCAAGAGGCGAGGGGCGGCGACTGGTGAGTACGCCAAAAATTTTGACTAGCGGAGGCTAGAAG
GAGAGAGATGGGTGCGAGAGCGTCAGTATTAAGCGGGGGAGAATTAGATCGCGATGGGAAAAAATTCGGT
TAAGGCCAGGGGGAAAGAAAAAATATAAATTAAAACATATAGTATGGGCAAGCAGGGAGCTAGAACGATT
CGCAGTTAATCCTGGCCTGTTAGAAACATCAGAAGGCTGTAGACAAATACTGGGACAGCTACAACCATCC
CTTCAGACAGGATCAGAAGAACTTAGATCATTATATAATACAGTAGCAACCCTCTATTGTGTGCATCAAA
GGATAGAGATAAAAGACACCAAGGAAGCTTTAGACAAGATAGAGGAAGAGCAAAACAAAAGTAAGACCAC
CGCACAGCAAGCGGCCGCTGATCTTCAGACCTGGAGGAGGAGATATGAGGGACAATTGGAGAAGTGAATT
ATATAAATATAAAGTAGTAAAAATTGAACCATTAGGAGTAGCACCCACCAAGGCAAAGAGAAGAGTGGTG
CAGAGAGAAAAAAGAGCAGTGGGAATAGGAGCTTTGTTCCTTGGGTTCTTGGGAGCAGCAGGAAGCACTA
TGGGCGCAGCGTCAATGACGCTGACGGTACAGGCCAGACAATTATTGTCTGGTATAGTGCAGCAGCAGAA
CAATTTGCTGAGGGCTATTGAGGCGCAACAGCATCTGTTGCAACTCACAGTCTGGGGCATCAAGCAGCTC
CAGGCAAGAATCCTGGCTGTGGAAAGATACCTAAAGGATCAACAGCTCCTGGGGATTTGGGGTTGCTCTG
GAAAACTCATTTGCACCACTGCTGTGCCTTGGAATGCTAGTTGGAGTAATAAATCTCTGGAACAGATTTG
GAATCACACGACCTGGATGGAGTGGGACAGAGAAATTAACAATTACACAAGCTTAATACACTCCTTAATT
GAAGAATCGCAAAACCAGCAAGAAAAGAATGAACAAGAATTATTGGAATTAGATAAATGGGCAAGTTTGT
GGAATTGGTTTAACATAACAAATTGGCTGTGGTATATAAAATTATTCATAATGATAGTAGGAGGCTTGGT
AGGTTTAAGAATAGTTTTTGCTGTACTTTCTATAGTGAATAGAGTTAGGCAGGGATATTCACCATTATCG
TTTCAGACCCACCTCCCAACCCCGAGGGGACCCATGCATTGCATCTCAATTAGTCAGCAACCAGGTGTGG
AAAGTCCCCAGGCTCCCCAGCAGGCAGAAGTATGCAAAGCATGCGTCTCAATTAGTCAGCAACCATAGTC
CCGCCCCTAACTCCGCCCATCCCGCCCCTAACTCCGCCCAGTTCCGCCCATTCTCCGCCCCATGGCTGAC
TAATTTTTTTTATTTATGCAGAGGCCGAGGCCGCCTCGGCCTCTGAGCTATTCCAGAAGTAGTGAGGAGG
CTTTTTTGGAGGCCTAGGCTTTTGCAAAAAGCTTTCTAGAGGTACCACCGGAGCTTACCATGACCGAGTA
CAAGCCCACGGTGCGCCTCGCCACCCGCGACGACGTCCCCAGGGCCGTACGCACCCTCGCCGCCGCGTTC
GCCGACTACCCCGCCACGCGCCACACCGTCGATCCGGACCGCCACATCGAGCGGGTCACCGAGCTGCAAG
AACTCTTCCTCACGCGCGTCGGGCTCGACATCGGCAAGGTGTGGGTCGCGGACGACGGCGCCGCCGTGGC
GGTCTGGACCACGCCGGAGAGCGTCGAAGCGGGGGCGGTGTTCGCCGAGATCGGCCCGCGCATGGCCGAG
TTGAGCGGTTCCCGGCTGGCCGCGCAGCAACAGATGGAAGGCCTCCTGGCGCCGCACCGGCCCAAGGAGC
CCGCGTGGTTCCTGGCCACCGTCGGCGTCTCGCCCGACCACCAGGGCAAGGGTCTGGGCAGCGCCGTCGT
GCTCCCCGGAGTGGAGGCGGCCGAGCGCGCCGGGGTGCCCGCCTTCCTGGAGACCTCCGCGCCCCGCAAC
CTCCCCTTCTACGAGCGGCTCGGCTTCACCGTCACCGCCGACGTCGAGGTGCCCGAAGGACCGCGCACCT
GGTGCATGACCCGCAAGCCCGGTGCCAGTTAACGAATTCTAGATCTTGAGACAAATGGCAGTATTCATCC
ACAATTTTAAAAGAAAAGGGGGGATTGGGGGGTACAGTGCAGGGGAAAGAATAGTAGACATAATAGCAAC
AGACATACAAACTAAAGAATTACAAAAACAAATTACAAAAATTCAAAATTTTCGGGTTTATTACAGGGAC
AGCAGAGATCCACTTTGGCGCCGGCTCGAGGCCTGCAGGTGCAAAGATGGATAAAGTTTTAAACAGAGAG
GAATCTTTGCAGCTAATGGACCTTCTAGGTCTTGAAAGGAGTGGGAATTGGCTCCGGTGCCCGTCAGTGG
GCAGAGCGCACATCGCCCACAGTCCCCGAGAAGTTGGGGGGAGGGGTCGGCAATTGAACCGGTGCCTAGA
GAAGGTGGCGCGGGGTAAACTGGGAAAGTGATGTCGTGTACTGGCTCCGCCTTTTTCCCGAGGGTGGGGG
AGAACCGTATATAAGTGCAGTAGTCGCCGTGAACGTTCTTTTTCGCAACGGGTTTGCCGCCAGAACACAG
GTAAGTGCCGTGTGTGGTTCCCGCGGGCCTGGCCTCTTTACGGGTTATGGCCCTTGCGTGCCTTGAATTA
CTTCCACCTGGCTGCAGTACGTGATTCTTGATCCCGAGCTTCGGGTTGGAAGTGGGTGGGAGAGTTCGAG
GCCTTGCGCTTAAGGAGCCCCTTCGCCTCGTGCTTGAGTTGAGGCCTGGCCTGGGCGCTGGGGCCGCCGC
GTGCGAATCTGGTGGCACCTTCGCGCCTGTCTCGCTGCTTTCGATAAGTCTCTAGCCATTTAAAATTTTT
GATGACCTGCTGCGACGCTTTTTTTCTGGCAAGATAGTCTTGTAAATGCGGGCCAAGATCTGCACACTGG
TATTTCGGTTTTTGGGGCCGCGGGCGGCGACGGGGCCCGTGCGTCCCAGCGCACATGTTCGGCGAGGCGG
GGCCTGCGAGCGCGGCCACCGAGAATCGGACGGGGGTAGTCTCAAGCTGGCCGGCCTGCTCTGGTGCCTG
GCCTCGCGCCGCCGTGTATCGCCCCGCCCTGGGCGGCAAGGCTGGCCCGGTCGGCACCAGTTGCGTGAGC
GGAAAGATGGCCGCTTCCCGGCCCTGCTGCAGGGAGCTCAAAATGGAGGACGCGGCGCTCGGGAGAGCGG
GCGGGTGAGTCACCCACACAAAGGAAAAGGGCCTTTCCGTCCTCAGCCGTCGCTTCATGTGACTCCACGG
AGTACCGGGCGCCGTCCAGGCACCTCGATTAGTTCTCGAGCTTTTGGAGTACGTCGTCTTTAGGTTGGGG
GGAGGGGTTTTATGCGATGGAGTTTCCCCACACTGAGTGGGTGGAGACTGAAGTTAGGCCAGCTTGGCAC
TTGATGTAATTCTCCTTGGAATTTGCCCTTTTTGAGTTTGGATCTTGGTTCATTCTCAAGCCTCAGACAG
TGGTTCAAAGTTTTTTTCTTCCATTTCAGGTGTCGTGAGGCTAGCATCGATTGATCAACAAGTTTGTACA
AAAAAGTTGGCATGGCGCAAAGGTACGATGAGCTGCCCCATTACGGCGGGATGGACGGAGTAGGGGTTCC
CGCTTCCATGTACGGAGACCCTCACGCGCCGCGGCCGATCCCCCCGGTTCACCACCTGAACCACGGGCCG
CCGCTCCACGCCACACAGCACTACGGCGCGCACGCCCCGCACCCCAATGTCATGCCGGCCAGTATGGGAT
CCGCTGTCAACGACGCCTTGAAGCGGGACAAGGACGCGATCTATGGGCACCCGTTGTTTCCTCTGTTAGC
TCTGGTCTTTGAGAAGTGCGAGCTGGCGACCTGCACTCCCCGGGAACCTGGAGTGGCTGGCGGAGACGTC
TGCTCCTCCGACTCCTTCAACGAGGACATCGCGGTCTTCGCCAAGCAGGTTCGCGCCGAAAAGCCACTTT
TTTCCTCAAATCCAGAGCTGGACAATTTGATGATACAAGCAATACAAGTACTAAGGTTTCATCTTTTGGA
GTTAGAAAAGGTCCACGAACTGTGCGATAACTTCTGCCACCGATACATTAGCTGTTTGAAGGGGAAAATG
CCCATCGACCTCGTCATTGATGAAAGAGACGGCAGCTCCAAGTCAGATCATGAAGAACTTTCAGGCTCCT
CCACAAATCTCGCTGACCATAACCCTTCTTCTTGGCGAGACCACGATGATGCAACCTCAACCCACTCAGC
AGGCACCCCAGGGCCCTCCAGTGGGGGCCATGCTTCCCAGAGCGGAGACAACAGCAGTGAGCAAGGGGAT
GGTTTAGACAACAGTGTAGCTTCACCTGGTACAGGTGACGATGATGATCCGGATAAGGACAAAAAACGCC
AGAAGAAAAGAGGCATTTTCCCCAAAGTAGCAACAAATATCATGAGAGCATGGCTCTTCCAGCATCTCAC
ACATCCGTACCCTTCCGAAGAGCAGAAGAAACAGTTAGCGCAAGACACAGGACTTACAATTCTCCAAGTA
AACAACTGGTTTATTAATGCCAGAAGAAGAATAGTACAGCCCATGATTGACCAGTCAAATCGAGCAGTGA
GCCAAGGAGCAGCATATAGTCCAGAGGGTCAGCCCATGGGGAGCTTTGTGTTGGATGGTCAGCAACACAT
GGGGATCCGGCCTGCAGGTTTGCAGAGCATGCCAGGGGACTACGTTTCTCAGGGTGGTCCTATGGGAATG
AGTATGGCACAGCCAAGTTACACTCCTCCCCAGATGACCCCACACCCTACTCAATTAAGACATGGACCCC
CAATGCATTCATATTTGCCAAGCCATCCCCACCACCCAGCCATGATGATGCACGGAGGACCCCCTACCCA
CCCTGGAATGACTATGTCAGCACAGAGCCCCACAATGTTAAATTCTGTAGATCCCAATGTTGGCGGACAG
GTTATGGACATTCATGCCCAATACCCAACTTTCTTGTACAAAGTGGTTGATATCGGTAAGCCTATCCCTA
ACCCTCTCCTCGGTCTCGATTCTACGTAGTAATGAACTAGTCCGTAACTTGAAAGTATTTCGATTTCTTG
GCTTTATATATCTTGTGGAAAGGACGAACTGCGGCTGATCAGATCCCCAGGACGCGTTAAGTCGACAATC
AACCTCTGGATTACAAAATTTGTGAAAGATTGACTGGTATTCTTAACTATGTTGCTCCTTTTACGCTATG
TGGATACGCTGCTTTAATGCCTTTGTATCATGCTATTGCTTCCCGTATGGCTTTCATTTTCTCCTCCTTG
TATAAATCCTGGTTGCTGTCTCTTTATGAGGAGTTGTGGCCCGTTGTCAGGCAACGTGGCGTGGTGTGCA
CTGTGTTTGCTGACGCAACCCCCACTGGTTGGGGCATTGCCACCACCTGTCAGCTCCTTTCCGGGACTTT
CGCTTTCCCCCTCCCTATTGCCACGGCGGAACTCATCGCCGCCTGCCTTGCCCGCTGCTGGACAGGGGCT
CGGCTGTTGGGCACTGACAATTCCGTGGTGTTGTCGGGGAAATCATCGTCCTTTCCTTGGCTGCTCGCCT
GTGTTGCCACCTGGATTCTGCGCGGGACGTCCTTCTGCTACGTCCCTTCGGCCCTCAATCCAGCGGACCT
TCCTTCCCGCGGCCTGCTGCCGGCTCTGCGGCCTCTTCCGCGTCTTCGCCTTCGCCCTCAGACGAGTCGG
ATCTCCCTTTGGGCCGCCTCCCCGCGTCGACTTTAAGACCAATGACTTACAAGGCAGCTGTAGATCTTAG
CCACTTTTTAAAAGAAAAGGGGGGACTGGAAGGGCTAATTCACTCCCAACGAAGACAAGATCTGCTTTTT
GCTTGTACTGGGTCTCTCTGGTTAGACCAGATCTGAGCCTGGGAGCTCTCTGGCTAACTAGGGAACCCAC
TGCTTAAGCCTCAATAAAGCTTGCCTTGAGTGCTTCAAGTAGTGTGTGCCCGTCTGTTGTGTGACTCTGG
TAACTAGAGATCCCTCAGACCCTTTTAGTCAGTGTGGAAAATCTCTAGCAGTACGTATAGTAGTTCATGT
CATCTTATTATTCAGTATTTATAACTTGCAAAGAAATGAATATCAGAGAGTGAGAGGAACTTGTTTATTG
CAGCTTATAATGGTTACAAATAAAGCAATAGCATCACAAATTTCACAAATAAAGCATTTTTTTCACTGCA
TTCTAGTTGTGGTTTGTCCAAACTCATCAATGTATCTTATCATGTCTGGCTCTAGCTATCCCGCCCCTAA
CTCCGCCCATCCCGCCCCTAACTCCGCCCAGTTCCGCCCATTCTCCGCCCCATGGCTGACTAATTTTTTT
TATTTATGCAGAGGCCGAGGCCGCCTCGGCCTCTGAGCTATTCCAGAAGTAGTGAGGAGGCTTTTTTGGA
GGCCTAGGGACGTACCCAATTCGCCCTATAGTGAGTCGTATTACGCGCGCTCACTGGCCGTCGTTTTACA
ACGTCGTGACTGGGAAAACCCTGGCGTTACCCAACTTAATCGCCTTGCAGCACATCCCCCTTTCGCCAGC
TGGCGTAATAGCGAAGAGGCCCGCACCGATCGCCCTTCCCAACAGTTGCGCAGCCTGAATGGCGAATGGG
[124 nt withheld, positions 7211-7334]
C
[91 nt withheld, positions 7336-7426]
A
[49 nt withheld, positions 7428-7476]
CCTTTGACGTTGGAGTCCACGTTCTTT
[37 nt withheld, positions 7504-7540]
ACCCTATCTCGGTCTATTCTTTTGATTTATAAGGGATTTTGCCGATTTCGGCCTATTGGTTAAAAAATGA
GCTGATTTAACAAAAATTTAACGCGAATTTTAACAAAATATTAACGCTTACAATTTAGGTGGCACTTTTC
GGGGAAATGTGCGCGGAACCCCTATTTGTTTATTTTTCTAAATACATTCAAATATGTATCCGCTCATGAG
ACAATAACCCTGATAAATGCTTCAATAATATTGAAAAAGGAAGAGTATGAGTATTCAACATTTCCGTGTC
GCCCTTATTCCCTTTTTTGCGGCATTTTGCCTTCCTGTTTTTGCTCACCCAGAAACGCTGGTGAAAGTAA
AAGATGCTGAAGATCAGTTGGGTGCACGAGTGGGTTACATCGAACTGGATCTCAACAGCGGTAAGATCCT
TGAGAGTTTTCGCCCCGAAGAACGTTTTCCAATGATGAGCACTTTTAAAGTTCTGCTATGTGGCGCGGTA
TTATCCCGTATTGACGCCGGGCAAGAGCAACTCGGTCGCCGCATACACTATTCTCAGAATGACTTGGTTG
AGTACTCACCAGTCACAGAAAAGCATCTTACGGATGGCATGACAGTAAGAGAATTATGCAGTGCTGCCAT
AACCATGAGTGATAACACTGCGGCCAACTTACTTCTGACAACGATCGGAGGACCGAAGGAGCTAACCGCT
TTTTTGCACAACATGGGGGATCATGTAACTCGCCTTGATCGTTGGGAACCGGAGCTGAATGAAGCCATAC
CAAACGACGAGCGTGACACCACGATGCCTGTAGCAATGGCAACAACGTTGCGCAAACTATTAACTGGCGA
ACTACTTACTCTAGCTTCCCGGCAACAATTAATAGACTGGATGGAGGCGGATAAAGTTGCAGGACCACTT
CTGCGCTCGGCCCTTCCGGCTGGCTGGTTTATTGCTGATAAATCTGGAGCCGGTGAGCGTGGGTCTCGCG
GTATCATTGCAGCACTGGGGCCAGATGGTAAGCCCTCCCGTATCGTAGTTATCTACACGACGGGGAGTCA
GGCAACTATGGATGAACGAAATAGACAGATCGCTGAGATAGGTGCCTCACTGATTAAGCATTGGTAACTG
TCAGACCAAGTTTACTCATATATACTTTAGATTGATTTAAAACTTCATTTTTAATTTAAAAGGATCTAGG
TGAAGATCCTTTTTGATAATCTCATGACCAAAATCCCTTAACGTGAGTTTTCGTTCCACTGAGCGTCAGA
CCCCGTAGAAAAGATCAAAGGATCTTCTTGAGATCCTTTTTTTCTGCGCGTAATCTGCTGCTTGCAAACA
AAAAAACCACCGCTACCAGCGGTGGTTTGTTTGCCGGATCAAGAGCTACCAACTCTTTTTCCGAAGGTAA
CTGGCTTCAGCAGAGCGCAGATACCAAATACTGTTCTTCTAGTGTAGCCGTAGTTAGGCCACCACTTCAA
GAACTCTGTAGCACCGCCTACATACCTCGCTCTGCTAATCCTGTTACCAGTGGCTGCTGCCAGTGGCGAT
AAGTCGTGTCTTACCGGGTTGGACTCAAGACGATAGTTACCGGATAAGGCGCAGCGGTCGGGCTGAACGG
GGGGTTCGTGCACACAGCCCAGCTTGGAGCGAACGACCTACACCGAACTGAGATACCTACAGCGTGAGCT
ATGAGAAAGCGCCACGCTTCCCGAAGGGAGAAAGGCGGACAGGTATCCGGTAAGCGGCAGGGTCGGAACA
GGAGAGCGCACGAGGGAGCTTCCAGGGGGAAACGCCTGGTATCTTTATAGTCCTGTCGGGTTTCGCCACC
TCTGACTTGAGCGTCGATTTTTGTGATGCTCGTCAGGGGGGCGGAGCCTATGGAAAAACGCCAGCAACGC
GGCCTTTTTACGGTTCCTGGCCTTTTGCTGGCCTTTTGCTCACATGTTCTTTCCTGCGTTATCCCCTGAT
TCTGTGGATAACCGTATTACCGCCTTTGAGTGAGCTGATACCGCTCGCCGCAGCCGAACGACCGAGCGCA
GCGAGTCAGTGAGCGAGGAAGCGGAAGAGCGCCCAATACGCAAACCGCCTCTCCCCGCGCGTTGGCCGAT
TCATTAATGCAGCTGGCACGACAGGTTTCCCGACTGGAAAGCGGGCAGTGAGCGCAACGCAATTAATGTG
AGTTAGCTCACTCATTAGGCACCCCAGGCTTTACACTTTATGCTTCCGGCTCGTATGTTGTGTGGAATTG
TGAGCGGATAACAATTTCACACAGGAAACAGCTATGACCATGATTACGCCAAGCGCGCAATTAACCCTCA
CTAAAGGGAACAAAAGCTGGAGCTGCAAGC
Features (pLannotate 1.2.2; 34 found; start..end, strand, type, name):
      5..231     +  promoter       RSV promoter: Rous sarcoma virus enhancer/promoter
    232..412     +  LTR            5' LTR (truncated): truncated 5' long terminal repeat (LTR) from HIV-1
    459..584     +  misc_feature   HIV-1 Ψ: packaging signal of human immunodeficiency virus type 1
    568..931     +  CDS            HIV-1 gag (fragment): gag protein from human immunodeficiency virus 1; gag
   1077..1310    +  misc_feature   RRE: The Rev response element (RRE) of HIV-1 allows for Rev-dependent mRNA export from the nucleus to the cytoplasm.
   1687..1713    +  CDS            Rev (fragment): human immunodeficiency virus 1 (HIV-1) Rev protein; rev; enhances nuclear export of unspliced and incompletely spliced viral mRNAs
   1720..1743    +  promoter       SV40 promoter (fragment): SV40 early promoter
   1744..1815    +  promoter       SV40 promoter (fragment): SV40 enhancer and early promoter
   1839..1974    +  rep_origin     SV40 ori: SV40 origin of replication
   2020..2616    +  CDS            PuroR (fragment): puromycin N-acetyltransferase; pac from Streptomyces; confers resistance to puromycin
   2665..2782    +  misc_feature   cPPT/CTS: central polypurine tract and central termination sequence of HIV-1
   2847..2913    +  CDS            small t antigen (fragment): SV40 (simian virus 40) small t antigen
   2920..4098    +  promoter       EF-1α promoter: strong constitutive promoter for human elongation factor EF-1α
   4119..4136    +  protein_bind   attB1 (fragment): mutant version of attB; core recombination site for the Gateway® BP reaction BP Clonase™
   4142..5551    +  CDS            MEIS2: MEIS2_HUMAN - Also known as MRG1. Experimental evidence at protein level: Swiss-Prot protein existence level 1. Involved in transcriptional regulation. Binds to HOX or PBX proteins to form dimers, or to a DNA-bound dimer of PBX and HOX proteins and thought to have a role in stabilization of the homeoprotein-DNA complex. Isoform 3 is required for the activity of a PDX1:PBX1b:MEIS2b complex in pancreatic acinar cells involved in the transcriptional activation of the ELA1 enhancer; the complex binds to the enhancer B element and cooperates with the transcription factor 1 complex (PTF1) bound to t
   5553..5577    -  protein_bind   attB2: mutant version of attB; recombination site for the Gateway® BP reaction BP Clonase™
   5585..5626    +  CDS            V5 tag: epitope tag from simian virus 5
   5642..5695    +  promoter       U6 promoter (fragment): RNA polymerase III promoter for human U6 snRNA
   5737..6325    +  misc_feature   WPRE: woodchuck hepatitis virus posttranscriptional regulatory element
   6376..6395    +  misc_feature   cPPT/CTS (fragment): central polypurine tract and central termination sequence of HIV-1
   6397..6630    +  LTR            3' LTR (ΔU3): self-inactivating 3' long terminal repeat (LTR) from HIV-1
   6708..6829    +  polyA_signal   SV40 poly(A) signal: SV40 polyadenylation signal
   6869..7004    +  rep_origin     SV40 ori: SV40 origin of replication
   7025..7043    -  promoter       T7 promoter: promoter for bacteriophage T7 RNA polymerase
   7051..7206    +  CDS            lacZα (fragment): LacZα fragment of β-galactosidase; lacZ fragment
   7211..7639    +  rep_origin     f1 ori (sequence partly withheld): f1 bacteriophage origin of replication; arrow indicates direction of (+) strand synthesis
   7692..7796    +  promoter       AmpR promoter: bla
   7797..8657    +  CDS            AmpR: β-lactamase; bla; confers resistance to ampicillin, carbenicillin, and related antibiotics
   8828..9416    +  rep_origin     ori: high-copy-number ColE1/pMB1/pBR322/pUC origin of replication
   9599..9691    +  CDS            lacI (fragment): lac repressor; lacI; The lac repressor binds to the lac operator to inhibit transcription in E. coli. This inhibition can be relieved by adding lactose or isopropyl-β-D-thiogalactopyranoside (IPTG).
   9704..9725    +  protein_bind   CAP binding site: CAP binding activates transcription in the presence of cAMP. E. coli catabolite activator protein
   9740..9770    +  promoter       lac promoter: promoter for the E. coli lac operon
   9778..9794    +  protein_bind   lac operator: The lac repressor binds to the lac operator to inhibit transcription in E. coli. This inhibition can be relieved by adding lactose or isopropyl-β-D-thiogalactopyranoside (IPTG). lac repressor encoded by lacI
   9839..9857    +  promoter       T3 promoter: promoter for bacteriophage T3 RNA polymerase
