[The description below was written by a language model from this plasmid's Addgene catalogue record and pLannotate feature annotations shown in this document.]
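Description:
TFORF3299 is a third-generation-style, self-inactivating lentiviral expression plasmid built on the pLX_TRC317 backbone and carrying the human transcription factor MEIS2, a homeodomain protein that partners with PBX and HOX factors in transcriptional regulation. It belongs to a barcoded transcription factor ORF collection designed for overexpression, in which each ORF is paired with a unique 24-bp barcode so that the factor can be identified in pooled screens. The barcode is not annotated as a feature in the table. In bacteria the plasmid is maintained through a high-copy ColE1/pUC-type origin with ampicillin resistance. An f1 origin and remnants of a lac/lacZα cloning region flanked by T7 and T3 promoters also come from the backbone. The depositor notes that the plasmid can recombine, as is common for LTR-containing vectors.

The viral portion begins with an RSV promoter fused to a truncated HIV-1 5' LTR, which drives Tat-independent production of genomic RNA. This is followed by the Ψ packaging signal with a gag fragment, and the RRE for Rev-dependent nuclear export. An SV40 early promoter/origin drives the puromycin N-acetyltransferase gene for selection of transduced mammalian cells, and a cPPT/CTS element aids nuclear import. Downstream, the EF-1α promoter constitutively expresses the MEIS2 ORF, which was inserted by Gateway recombination and is flanked by attB1 and attB2 sites. It reads through attB2 into a C-terminal V5 epitope tag for detection. A WPRE enhances transcript stability and expression, and the ΔU3 3' LTR inactivates the viral promoter after integration. An SV40 polyadenylation signal lies beyond the LTR. The sequenced record of 9,880 nt matches the stated backbone plus insert sizes.
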