Addgene plasmid #144775: TFORF3299
Purpose: Lentiviral vector for overexpressing transcription factor ORFs with unique 24-bp barcodes. Barcodes facilitate identification of transcription factors in pooled screens.
Depositing lab: Feng Zhang. Depositing organization: Broad Institute. Publication: A transcription factor atlas of directed differentiation. Joung J, Ma S, Tay T, Geiger-Schuller KR, Kirchgatterer PC, Verdine VK, Guo B, Arias-Garcia MA, Allen WE, Singh A, Kuksenko O, Abudayyeh OO, Gootenberg JS, Fu Z, Macrae RK, Buenrostro JD, Regev A, Zhang F. Cell. 2023 Jan 5;186(1):209-229.e26. doi: 10.1016/j.cell.2022.11.026. PubMed 36608654.
Backbone
  Vector backbone: pLX_TRC317
  Backbone manufacturer: Broad Institute Genetic Perturbation Platform
  Backbone size w/o insert (bp): 8264
  Vector type: Mammalian Expression, Lentiviral
  Selectable markers: Puromycin
Growth in bacteria
  Bacterial resistance: Ampicillin, 100 μg/mL
  Growth temperature: 37°C
  Growth strain: NEB Stable
  Copy number: High Copy
Gene/Insert
  Gene/Insert name: MEIS2
  Species: H. sapiens (human)
  Insert size (bp): 1616
  Entrez Gene: MEIS2 (a.k.a. CPCMR, HsT18361, MRG1)
  Promoter: EF1a
  Tag / fusion protein: V5 (C terminal on insert)
  Cloning method: Gateway Cloning
  Sequencing primers: 5′ GGGTGGAGACTGAAGTTAGGCCAG; 3′ CACATAGCGTAAAAGGAGCAACATAG
Resource information
  A portion of this plasmid was derived from a plasmid made by: Broad Institute Genetic Perturbation Platform
Terms and licenses: Academic/Nonprofit Terms; Industry Terms: Not Available to Industry
Depositor comments: NM_001220482.1 Please test multiple small colonies in case of plasmid recombination. To make this collection available in a timely manner, a portion of this collection was not fully sequenced by Addgene. If an Addgene verified full plasmid sequence is not available, please contact us prior to placing an order to request the full sequence.
How to cite: TFORF3299 was a gift from Feng Zhang (Addgene plasmid # 144775 ; http://n2t.net/addgene:144775 ; RRID:Addgene_144775)
