>Addgene plasmid #144775 | TFORF3299 | depositor partial sequence | sequence record 286440 | Insert
ATCGATTGATCAACAAGTTTGTACAAAAAAGTTGGCATGGCGCAAAGGTACGATGAGCTGCCCCATTACG
GCGGGATGGACGGAGTAGGGGTTCCCGCTTCCATGTACGGAGACCCTCACGCGCCGCGGCCGATCCCCCC
GGTTCACCACCTGAACCACGGGCCGCCGCTCCACGCCACACAGCACTACGGCGCGCACGCCCCGCACCCC
AATGTCATGCCGGCCAGTATGGGATCCGCTGTCAACGACGCCTTGAAGCGGGACAAGGACGCGATCTATG
GGCACCCGTTGTTTCCTCTGTTAGCTCTGGTCTTTGAGAAGTGCGAGCTGGCGACCTGCACTCCCCGGGA
ACCTGGAGTGGCTGGCGGAGACGTCTGCTCCTCCGACTCCTTCAACGAGGACATCGCGGTCTTCGCCAAG
CAGGTTCGCGCCGAAAAGCCACTTTTTTCCTCAAATCCAGAGCTGGACAATTTGATGATACAAGCAATAC
AAGTACTAAGGTTTCATCTTTTGGAGTTAGAAAAGGTCCACGAACTGTGCGATAACTTCTGCCACCGATA
CATTAGCTGTTTGAAGGGGAAAATGCCCATCGACCTCGTCATTGATGAAAGAGACGGCAGCTCCAAGTCA
GATCATGAAGAACTTTCAGGCTCCTCCACAAATCTCGCTGACCATAACCCTTCTTCTTGGCGAGACCACG
ATGATGCAACCTCAACCCACTCAGCAGGCACCCCAGGGCCCTCCAGTGGGGGCCATGCTTCCCAGAGCGG
AGACAACAGCAGTGAGCAAGGGGATGGTTTAGACAACAGTGTAGCTTCACCTGGTACAGGTGACGATGAT
GATCCGGATAAGGACAAAAAACGCCAGAAGAAAAGAGGCATTTTCCCCAAAGTAGCAACAAATATCATGA
GAGCATGGCTCTTCCAGCATCTCACACATCCGTACCCTTCCGAAGAGCAGAAGAAACAGTTAGCGCAAGA
CACAGGACTTACAATTCTCCAAGTAAACAACTGGTTTATTAATGCCAGAAGAAGAATAGTACAGCCCATG
ATTGACCAGTCAAATCGAGCAGTGAGCCAAGGAGCAGCATATAGTCCAGAGGGTCAGCCCATGGGGAGCT
TTGTGTTGGATGGTCAGCAACACATGGGGATCCGGCCTGCAGGTTTGCAGAGCATGCCAGGGGACTACGT
TTCTCAGGGTGGTCCTATGGGAATGAGTATGGCACAGCCAAGTTACACTCCTCCCCAGATGACCCCACAC
CCTACTCAATTAAGACATGGACCCCCAATGCATTCATATTTGCCAAGCCATCCCCACCACCCAGCCATGA
TGATGCACGGAGGACCCCCTACCCACCCTGGAATGACTATGTCAGCACAGAGCCCCACAATGTTAAATTC
TGTAGATCCCAATGTTGGCGGACAGGTTATGGACATTCATGCCCAATACCCAACTTTCTTGTACAAAGTG
GTTGATATCGGTAAGCCTATCCCTAACCCTCTCCTCGGTCTCGATTCTACGTAGTAATGAACTAGTCCGT
AACTTGAAAGTATTTCGATTTCTTGGCTTTATATATCTTGTGGAAAGGACGAACTGCGGCTGATCAGATC
CCCAGG
