>Addgene plasmid #144775 | TFORF3299 | depositor partial sequence | sequence record 286441 | Barcode
ACTGCGGCTGATCAGATCCCCAGG
